Addgene plasmid #235586: pPB_TRE3G_scFV-sfGFP-Prdm9CD-CatMut
Purpose: Dox-inducible expression of control catalytic-mutant Prdm9 CD fused with scFV
Depositing lab: Jamie Hackett. Depositing organization: European Molecular Biology Laboratory (EMBL), Rome. Publication: Systematic epigenome editing captures the context-dependent instructive function of chromatin modifications. Policarpi C, Munafo M, Tsagkris S, Carlini V, Hackett JA. Nat Genet. 2024 Jun;56(6):1168-1180. doi: 10.1038/s41588-024-01706-w. Epub 2024 May 9. PubMed 38724747.
Backbone
  Vector backbone: pPB-TRE3G
  Vector type: CRISPR
Growth in bacteria
  Bacterial resistance: Ampicillin, 100 μg/mL
  Growth temperature: 30°C
  Growth strain: NEB Stable
  Copy number: High Copy
Gene/Insert
  Gene/Insert name: Prdm9
  Species: M. musculus (mouse)
  Mutation: G282A
  Entrez Gene: Prdm9 (a.k.a. Dsbc1, G1-419-29, Meisetz, PRDM9-B, Rcr1, repro7)
  Cloning method: Gibson Cloning
Terms and licenses: Academic/Nonprofit Terms; Industry Terms: Not Available to Industry
Depositor comments: This is a piggyBAC plasmid that integrates into the genome and can be selected for via Neomycin resistance. Expression of epigenetic effector is induced via adding doxycyline to media. Succesful activiation of the epigenetic editing system is indicated by sfGFP expression.
How to cite: pPB_TRE3G_scFV-sfGFP-Prdm9CD-CatMut was a gift from Jamie Hackett (Addgene plasmid # 235586 ; http://n2t.net/addgene:235586 ; RRID:Addgene_235586)
