[The description below was written by a language model from this plasmid's Addgene catalogue record and pLannotate feature annotations shown in this document.]
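Description:
pPB_TRE3G_scFV-sfGFP-Prdm9CD-CatMut is a piggyBac transposon plasmid of about 9.6 kb, built on the pPB-TRE3G backbone, for stable, doxycycline-inducible expression of an epigenome-editing effector in mammalian cells. In bacteria it is maintained through a high-copy ColE1/pUC-type origin with ampicillin selection (AmpR). It also carries an f1 origin and remnants of a lacZα/lac promoter cloning region. According to the depositor, the cassette integrates into the host genome by piggyBac transposition and integrants are selected through neomycin resistance. The feature table shows a neo coding sequence followed by an SV40 poly(A) signal. The piggyBac terminal repeats and the promoter driving neo were not annotated by the automated tool.

The payload sits downstream of the TRE3G promoter, which is active only when a Tet-On 3G transactivator is bound in the presence of doxycycline. No transactivator is annotated on this plasmid, so it is presumably supplied separately. The open reading frame encodes a single-chain antibody (scFv), detected as mouse light- and heavy-chain variable fragments, followed by an HA epitope, superfolder GFP and the catalytic domain of mouse Prdm9, a histone methyltransferase. The annotation tool matched this domain to the related human PRDM7. A short SV40 large T antigen fragment, probably a nuclear localisation signal, and an SV40 poly(A) signal complete the unit.

The Prdm9 domain carries a G282A substitution, which the record describes as a catalytic mutant. The construct therefore serves as the enzymatically inactive control for the matching wild-type effector. The record lists the vector type as CRISPR, and scFv fusions of this kind are typically recruited to epitope arrays on a programmable DNA-binding protein such as dCas9, although the record does not name the recruiting partner. sfGFP fluorescence reports successful induction of the system.
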