Features (pLannotate 1.2.2; 24 found; start..end, strand, type, name):
      1..105     -  promoter       AmpR promoter: bla
    158..586     -  rep_origin     f1 ori (sequence partly withheld): f1 bacteriophage origin of replication; arrow indicates direction of (+) strand synthesis
    591..746     -  CDS            lacZα (fragment): LacZα fragment of β-galactosidase; lacZ fragment
    748..867     +  CDS            B (fragment): PORTL_LAMBD - Experimental evidence at protein level: Swiss-Prot protein existence level 1. Forms the portal vertex of the capsid (PubMed:6228056, PubMed:6232391). This portal plays critical roles in head assembly, genome packaging, neck/tail attachment, and genome ejection (Probable). The portal protein multimerizes as a single ring-shaped homododecamer arranged around a central channel (PubMed:6232391). Binds to the terminase subunits to form the packaging machine (PubMed:7799432). From Escherichia phage lambda (Bacteriophage lambda).
   1385..1763    +  promoter       TRE3G promoter: 3rd-generation Tet-responsive promoter that can be activated by binding of Tet-On® 3G
   1794..2105    +  CDS            LV1C_MOUSE (fragment): Experimental evidence at protein level: Swiss-Prot protein existence level 1. From Mus musculus (Mouse).
   2181..2519    +  CDS            HVM37_MOUSE (fragment): Experimental evidence at protein level: Swiss-Prot protein existence level 1. From Mus musculus (Mouse).
   2520..2546    +  CDS            3xHA (fragment): three tandem HA epitope tags
   2580..2605    +  CDS            FAPα2 (fragment): fluorogen-activating protein composed of a dimer of the L5-MG single-chain antibody fragment (Szent-Gyorgyi et al., 2008) binds malachite green derivatives to produce red fluorescence
   2637..3347    +  CDS            Superfolder GFP: Superfolder GFP is a basic (constitutively fluorescent) green fluorescent protein published in 2005, derived from Aequorea victoria. It is reported to be a very rapidly-maturing weak dimer.
   3474..4283    +  CDS            PRDM7 (fragment): PRDM7_HUMAN - Also known as PFM4. Experimental evidence at protein level: Swiss-Prot protein existence level 1. Probable histone methyltransferase. From Homo sapiens (Human).
   4427..4510    +  CDS            large T antigen (fragment): large T antigen from SV40 (simian virus 40)
   4533..4654    +  polyA_signal   SV40 poly(A) signal: SV40 polyadenylation signal
   5216..6007    +  CDS            neo: KKA2_KLEPN - Also known as kan, nptII. Experimental evidence at protein level: Swiss-Prot protein existence level 1. Resistance to kanamycin, neomycin, paromomycin, ribostamycin, butirosin and gentamicin B. From Klebsiella pneumoniae.
   6031..6183    +  CDS            ble (fragment): BLE_KLEPN - Experimental evidence at protein level: Swiss-Prot protein existence level 1. Binding protein with a strong affinity to the bleomycin family of antibiotics. Binds to CL990; an antimitotic-antibiotic compound. From Klebsiella pneumoniae.
   6205..6326    +  polyA_signal   SV40 poly(A) signal: SV40 polyadenylation signal
   6344..6436    +  ncRNA          G-CSF SLDE: Accession: RF00183 - G-CSF factor stem-loop destabilising element (SLDE)
   7133..7600    +  CDS            B (fragment): PORTL_LAMBD - Experimental evidence at protein level: Swiss-Prot protein existence level 1. Forms the portal vertex of the capsid (PubMed:6228056, PubMed:6232391). This portal plays critical roles in head assembly, genome packaging, neck/tail attachment, and genome ejection (Probable). The portal protein multimerizes as a single ring-shaped homododecamer arranged around a central channel (PubMed:6232391). Binds to the terminase subunits to form the packaging machine (PubMed:7799432). From Escherichia phage lambda (Bacteriophage lambda).
   7638..7654    -  protein_bind   lac operator: The lac repressor binds to the lac operator to inhibit transcription in E. coli. This inhibition can be relieved by adding lactose or isopropyl-β-D-thiogalactopyranoside (IPTG). lac repressor encoded by lacI
   7662..7692    -  promoter       lac promoter: promoter for the E. coli lac operon
   7707..7728    -  protein_bind   CAP binding site: CAP binding activates transcription in the presence of cAMP. E. coli catabolite activator protein
   7741..7833    -  CDS            lacI (fragment): lac repressor; lacI; The lac repressor binds to the lac operator to inhibit transcription in E. coli. This inhibition can be relieved by adding lactose or isopropyl-β-D-thiogalactopyranoside (IPTG).
   8016..8604    -  rep_origin     ori: high-copy-number ColE1/pMB1/pBR322/pUC origin of replication
   8775..9635    -  CDS            AmpR: β-lactamase; bla; confers resistance to ampicillin, carbenicillin, and related antibiotics
>Addgene plasmid #235586 | pPB_TRE3G_scFV-sfGFP-Prdm9CD-CatMut | addgene full sequence | sequence record 470386 | Addgene NGS Result
ACTCTTCCTTTTTCAATATTATTGAAGCATTTATCAGGGTTATTGTCTCATGAGCGGATACATATTTGAA
TGTATTTAGAAAAATAAACAAATAGGGGTTCCGCGCACATTTCCCCGAAAAGTGCCACCTAAATTGTAAG
CGTTAATATTTTGTTAAAATTCGCGTTAAATTTTTGTTAAATCAGCTCATTTTTTAACCAATAGGCCGAA
ATCGGCAAAATCCCTTATAAATCAAAAGAATAGACCGAGATAGGGT
[37 nt withheld, positions 257-293]
AAAGAACGTGGACTCCAACGTCAAAGG
[49 nt withheld, positions 321-369]
T
[91 nt withheld, positions 371-461]
G
[124 nt withheld, positions 463-586]
CCCATTCGCCATTCAGGCTGCGCAACTGTTGGGAAGGGCGATCGGTGCGGGCCTCTTCGCTATTACGCCA
GCTGGCGAAAGGGGGATGTGCTGCAAGGCGATTAAGTTGGGTAACGCCAGGGTTTTCCCAGTCACGACGT
TGTAAAACGACGGCCAGTGAGCGCGCCTCGTTCATTCACGTTTTTGAACCCGTGGAGGACGGGCAGACTC
GCGGTGCAAATGTGTTTTACAGCGTGATGGAGCAGATGAAGATGCTCGACACGCTGCAGAACACGCAGCT
AGATTAACCCTAGAAAGATAATCATATTGTGACGTACGTTAAAGATAATCATGTGTAAAATTGACGCATG
TGTTTTATCGGTCTGTATATCGAGGTTTATTTATTAATTTGAATAGATATTAAGTTTTATTATATTTACA
CTTACATACTAATAATAAATTCAACAAACAATTTATTTATGTTTATTTATTTATTAAAAAAAACAAAAAC
TCAAAATTTCTTCTATAAAGTAACAAAACTTTTATGAGGGACAGCCCCCCCCCAAAGCCCCCAGGGATGT
AATTACGTCCCTCCCCCGCTAGGGGGCAGCAGCGAGCCGCCCGGGGCTCCGCTCCGGTCCGGCGCTCCCC
CCGCATCCCCGAGCCGGCAGCGTGCGGGGACAGCCCGGGCACGGGGAAGGTGGCACGGGATCGCTTTCCT
CTGAACGCTTCTCGCTGCTCTTTGAGCCTGCAGACACCTGGGGGGATACGGGGAAAAGGCCTCCACGGCC
ACTAGTCTTTCGTCTTCAAGAATTCCTCGAGTTTACTCCCTATCAGTGATAGAGAACGTATGAAGAGTTT
ACTCCCTATCAGTGATAGAGAACGTATGCAGACTTTACTCCCTATCAGTGATAGAGAACGTATAAGGAGT
TTACTCCCTATCAGTGATAGAGAACGTATGACCAGTTTACTCCCTATCAGTGATAGAGAACGTATCTACA
GTTTACTCCCTATCAGTGATAGAGAACGTATATCCAGTTTACTCCCTATCAGTGATAGAGAACGTATAAG
CTTTAGGCGTGTACGGTGGGCGCCTATAAAAGCAGAGCTCGTTTAGTGAACCGTCAGATCGCCTGGAGCA
ATTCCACAACACTTTTGTCTTATACCAACTTTCCGTACCACTTCCTACCCTCGTAAAGGTCTAGAGCTAG
CCATGGGCCCCGACATCGTGATGACCCAGAGCCCCAGCAGCCTGAGCGCCAGCGTGGGCGACCGCGTGAC
CATCACCTGCCGCAGCAGCACCGGCGCCGTGACCACCAGCAACTACGCCAGCTGGGTGCAGGAGAAGCCC
GGCAAGCTGTTCAAGGGCCTGATCGGCGGCACCAACAACCGCGCCCCCGGCGTGCCCAGCCGCTTCAGCG
GCAGCCTGATCGGCGACAAGGCCACCCTGACCATCAGCAGCCTGCAGCCCGAGGACTTCGCCACCTACTT
CTGCGCCCTGTGGTACAGCAACCACTGGGTGTTCGGCCAGGGCACCAAGGTGGAGCTGAAGCGTGGAGGC
GGAGGTAGTGGAGGTGGAGGCTCTGGTGGGGGAGGAAGCAGTGGAGGCGGAAGTGAGGTGAAGCTGCTGG
AGAGCGGAGGCGGACTGGTGCAGCCCGGCGGATCTCTGAAGCTGAGCTGCGCCGTGAGCGGCTTCAGCCT
GACCGACTACGGCGTGAACTGGGTGCGCCAGGCCCCCGGACGCGGACTGGAGTGGATCGGTGTGATCTGG
GGCGACGGCATCACCGACTACAACAGCGCCCTGAAGGACCGCTTCATCATCAGCAAGGACAACGGCAAGA
ACACCGTGTACCTGCAGATGAGCAAGGTGCGCAGCGACGACACCGCCCTGTACTACTGCGTGACCGGCCT
GTTCGACTACTGGGGACAGGGCACCCTGGTGACCGTGAGCAGCTACCCATACGATGTTCCAGATTACGCT
GGTGGAGGCGGAGGTTCTGGGGGAGGAGGTAGTGGCGGTGGTGGTTCAGGAGGCGGCGGAAGCTTGGATC
CAGGTGGAGGTGGAAGCGGTAGCAAAGGAGAAGAACTTTTCACTGGAGTTGTCCCAATTCTTGTTGAATT
AGATGGTGATGTTAATGGGCACAAATTTTCTGTCCGTGGAGAGGGTGAAGGTGATGCTACAAACGGAAAA
CTCACCCTTAAATTTATTTGCACTACTGGAAAACTACCTGTTCCGTGGCCAACACTTGTCACTACTCTGA
CCTATGGTGTTCAATGCTTTTCCCGTTATCCGGATCACATGAAACGGCATGACTTTTTCAAGAGTGCCAT
GCCCGAAGGTTATGTACAGGAACGCACTATATCTTTCAAAGATGACGGGACCTACAAGACGCGTGCTGAA
GTCAAGTTTGAAGGTGATACCCTTGTTAATCGTATCGAGTTAAAGGGTATTGATTTTAAAGAAGATGGAA
ACATTCTTGGACACAAACTCGAGTACAACTTTAACTCACACAATGTATACATCACGGCAGACAAACAAAA
GAATGGAATCAAAGCTAACTTCAAAATTCGCCACAACGTTGAAGATGGTTCCGTTCAACTAGCAGACCAT
TATCAACAAAATACTCCAATTGGCGATGGCCCTGTCCTTTTACCAGACAACCATTACCTGTCGACACAAT
CTGTCCTTTCGAAAGATCCCAACGAAAAGCGTGACCACATGGTCCTTCTTGAGTTTGTAACTGCTGCTGG
GATTACACATGGCATGGATGAGCTCTACAAAGGTGGAGGTCGGACCGGCCCCAAGAAAAAACGCAAGGTG
GAAGATCCTAAGAAAAAGCGGAAAGTGGACGGCATTGGTAGTGGGAGCAACGGCAGCAGCGGATCCGGAG
GCGGTGGTCCTGCTGCAAAGCGTGTTAAGCTTGATGGCGTGCCTTTCCGGGTGAAGCACAGTAAACAGCA
GAAGGAATCATCTAGAATGCCATTTAGTGGTGAATCTAATGTGAAGGAAGGGTCTGGAATAGAAAATTTG
CTGAATACAAGTGGCTCAGAACACGTCCAGAAACCAGTGTCCTCCCTTGAAGAAGGAAATACCTCTGGAC
AGCACTCTGGGAAAAAACTGAAACTTAGGAAAAAGAACGTTGAAGTGAAAATGTACAGGCTGCGAGAGAG
AAAGGGCCTTGCCTATGAGGAGGTCAGCGAGCCTCAGGATGATGACTATCTCTATTGTGAGAAGTGCCAG
AATTTCTTCATCGACAGTTGTCCCAACCATGGGCCTCCTTTATTTGTAAAAGACAGTATGGTGGACAGGG
GGCATCCCAACCACTCAGTCCTCAGTCTGCCCCCTGGGCTAAGAATTAGTCCATCGGGCATCCCTGAAGC
TGGACTTGGAGTATGGAATGAAGCATCTGATCTACCAGTCGGTCTGCACTTTGGCCCCTATGAGGCTCAG
ATCACAGAGGATGAAGAGGCAGCCAACAGTGGTTACTCCTGGCTGATTACCAAGGGAAGAAACTGCTATG
AGTATGTGGATGGACAGGACGAGTCCCAAGCCAACTGGATGAGGTATGTGAACTGTGCCCGGGATGATGA
AGAGCAGAACCTGGTAGCCTTTCAATATCACAGGAAAATCTTCTATCGAACCTGCCGGGTTATCAGACCA
GGTTGTGAGCTTCTGGTCTGGTATGGGGATGAGTACGGCCAGGAACTGGGCATTAAGTGGGGAAGCAAGA
TGAAGAAAGGATTCACAGCAGGAAGAGAACTAAGGACAGAAATTCATCCTTGTCTTTTGTGCTCTTTGGC
CTTCTCAAGTCAGAAATTCCTCACTCAACATATGGAATGGAATCATCGCACTTGACAAAAGATCATAATC
AGCCATATCACATCTGTAGAGGTTTTACTTGCTTTAAAAAACCTCCCACACCTCCCCCTGAACCTGAAAC
ATAAAATGAATGCAATTGTTGTTGTTAACTTGTTTATTGCAGCTTATAATGGTTACAAATAAAGCAATAG
CATCACAAATTTCACAAATAAAGCATTTTTTTCACTGCATTCTAGTTGTGGTTTGTCCAAACTCATCAAT
GTATCTTATCATGTCTCATATGGCCTTCTGCAGGAGCGTACAGAACCCAGGGCCCTGGCACCCGTGCAGA
CCCTGGCCCACCCCACCTGGGCGCTCAGTGCCCAAGAGATGTCCACACCTAGGATGTCCCGCGGTGGGTG
GGGGGCCCGAGAGACGGGCAGGCCGGGGGCAGGCCTGGCCATGCGGGGCCGAACCGGGCACTGCCCAGCG
TGGGGCGCGGGGGCCACGGCGCGCGCCCCCAGCCCCCGGGCCCAGCACCCCAAGGCGGCCAACGCCAAAA
CTCTCCCTCCTCCTCTTCCTCAATCTCGCTCTCGCTCTTTTTTTTTTTCGCAAAAGGAGGGGAGAGGGGG
TAAAAAAATGCTGCACTGTGCGGCGAAGCCGGTGAGTGAGCGGCGCGGGGCCAATCAGCGTGCGCCGTTC
CGAAAGTTGCCTTTTATGGCTCGAGCGGCCGCGGCGGCGCCCTATAAAACCCAGCGGCGCGACGCGCCAC
CACCGCCGAGACCGCGTCCGCCCCGCGAGCACAGAGCCTCGCCTTTGCCGATCCTCTAGAGTCGAGATCC
GCCGCCACCATGATTGAACAAGATGGATTGCACGCAGGTTCTCCGGCCGCTTGGGTGGAGAGGCTATTCG
GCTATGACTGGGCACAACAGACAATCGGCTGCTCTGATGCCGCCGTGTTCCGGCTGTCAGCGCAGGGGCG
CCCGGTTCTTTTTGTCAAGACCGACCTGTCCGGTGCCCTGAATGAACTGCAGGACGAGGCAGCGCGGCTA
TCGTGGCTGGCCACGACGGGCGTTCCTTGCGCAGCTGTGCTCGACGTTGTCACTGAAGCGGGAAGGGACT
GGCTGCTATTGGGCGAAGTGCCGGGGCAGGATCTCCTGTCATCTCACCTTGCTCCTGCCGAGAAAGTATC
CATCATGGCTGATGCAATGCGGCGGCTGCATACGCTTGATCCGGCTACCTGCCCATTCGACCACCAAGCG
AAACATCGCATCGAGCGAGCACGTACTCGGATGGAAGCCGGTCTTGTCGATCAGGATGATCTGGACGAAG
AGCATCAGGGGCTCGCGCCAGCCGAACTGTTCGCCAGGCTCAAGGCGCGCATGCCCGACGGCGAGGATCT
CGTCGTGACCCATGGCGATGCCTGCTTGCCGAATATCATGGTGGAAAATGGCCGCTTTTCTGGATTCATC
GACTGTGGCCGGCTGGGTGTGGCGGACCGCTATCAGGACATAGCGTTGGCTACCCGTGATATTGCTGAAG
AGCTTGGCGGCGAATGGGCTGACCGCTTCCTCGTGCTTTACGGTATCGCCGCTCCCGATTCGCAGCGCAT
CGCCTTCTATCGCCTTCTTGACGAGTTCTTCTGAGCGGGACTCTGGGGTTCGAAATGACCGACCAAGCGA
CGCCCAACCTGCCATCACGAGATTTCGATTCCACCGCCGCCTTCTATGAAAGGTTGGGCTTCGGAATCGT
TTTCCGGGACGCCGGCTGGATGATCCTCCAGCGCGGGGATCTCATGCTGGAGTTCTTCGCCCACCCCCCG
GATCTAAGCTCTAGAGTTAACTTGTTTATTGCAGCTTATAATGGTTACAAATAAAGCAATAGCATCACAA
ATTTCACAAATAAAGCATTTTTTTCACTGCATTCTAGTTGTGGTTTGTCCAAACTCATCAATGTATCTTA
TCATGTCTGGAATTGACTCAAATGATGTCAATTAGTCTATCAGAAGCTCATCTGGTCTCCCTTCCGGGGG
ACAAGACATCCCTGTTTAATATTTAAACAGCAGTGTTCCCAAACTGGGTTCTTATATCCCTTGCTCTGGT
CAACCAGGTTGCAGGGTTTCCTGTCCTCACAGGAACGAAGTCCCTAAAGAAACAGTGGCAGCCAGGTTTA
GCCCCGGAATTGACTGGATTCCTTTTTTAGGGCCCATTGGTATGGCTTTTTCCCCGTATCCCCCCAGGTG
TCTGCAGGCTCAAAGAGCAGCGAGAAGCGTTCAGAGGAAAGCGATCCCGTGCCACCTTCCCCGTGCCCGG
GCTGTCCCCGCACGCTGCCGGCTCGGGGATGCGGGGGGAGCGCCGGACCGGAGCGGAGCCCCGGGCGGCT
CGCTGCTGCCCCCTAGCGGGGGAGGGACGTAATTACATCCCTGGGGGCTTTGGGGGGGGGCTGTCCCTGA
TATCTATAACAAGAAAATATATATATAATAAGTTATCACGTAAGTAGAACATGAAATAACAATATAATTA
TCGTATGAGTTAAATCTTAAAAGTCACGTAAAAGATAATCATGCGTCATTTTGACTCACGCGGTCGTTAT
AGTTCAAAATCAGTGACACTTACCGCATTGACAAGCACGCCTCACGGGAGCTCCAAGCGGCGACTGAGAT
GTCCTAAATGCACAGCGACGGATTCGCGCTATTTAGAAAGAGAGAGCAATATTTCAAGAATGCATGCGTC
AATTTTACGCAGACTATCTTTCTAGGGTTAATCTAGCTGCATCAGGATCATATCGTCGGGTCTTTTTTCC
GGCTCAGTCATCGCCCAAGCTGGCGCTATCTGGGCATCGGGGAGGAAGAAGCCCGTGCCTTTTCCCGCGA
GGTTGAAGCGGCATGGAAAGAGTTTGCCGAGGATGACTGCTGCTGCATTGACGTTGAGCGAAAACGCACG
TTTACCATGATGATTCGGGAAGGTGTGGCCATGCACGCCTTTAACGGTGAACTGTTCGTTCAGGCCACCT
GGGATACCAGTTCGTCGCGGCTTTTCCGGACACAGTTCCGGATGGTCAGCCCGAAGCGCATCAGCAACCC
GAACAATACCGGCGACAGCCGGAACTGCCGTGCCGGTGTGCAGATTAATGACAGCGGTGCGGCGCTGGGA
TATTACGTCAGCGAGGACGGGTATCCTGGCTGGATGCCGCAGAAATGGACATGGATACCCCGTGAGTTAC
CCGGCGGGCGCGCTTGGCGTAATCATGGTCATAGCTGTTTCCTGTGTGAAATTGTTATCCGCTCACAATT
CCACACAACATACGAGCCGGAAGCATAAAGTGTAAAGCCTGGGGTGCCTAATGAGTGAGCTAACTCACAT
TAATTGCGTTGCGCTCACTGCCCGCTTTCCAGTCGGGAAACCTGTCGTGCCAGCTGCATTAATGAATCGG
CCAACGCGCGGGGAGAGGCGGTTTGCGTATTGGGCGCTCTTCCGCTTCCTCGCTCACTGACTCGCTGCGC
TCGGTCGTTCGGCTGCGGCGAGCGGTATCAGCTCACTCAAAGGCGGTAATACGGTTATCCACAGAATCAG
GGGATAACGCAGGAAAGAACATGTGAGCAAAAGGCCAGCAAAAGGCCAGGAACCGTAAAAAGGCCGCGTT
GCTGGCGTTTTTCCATAGGCTCCGCCCCCCTGACGAGCATCACAAAAATCGACGCTCAAGTCAGAGGTGG
CGAAACCCGACAGGACTATAAAGATACCAGGCGTTTCCCCCTGGAAGCTCCCTCGTGCGCTCTCCTGTTC
CGACCCTGCCGCTTACCGGATACCTGTCCGCCTTTCTCCCTTCGGGAAGCGTGGCGCTTTCTCATAGCTC
ACGCTGTAGGTATCTCAGTTCGGTGTAGGTCGTTCGCTCCAAGCTGGGCTGTGTGCACGAACCCCCCGTT
CAGCCCGACCGCTGCGCCTTATCCGGTAACTATCGTCTTGAGTCCAACCCGGTAAGACACGACTTATCGC
CACTGGCAGCAGCCACTGGTAACAGGATTAGCAGAGCGAGGTATGTAGGCGGTGCTACAGAGTTCTTGAA
GTGGTGGCCTAACTACGGCTACACTAGAAGAACAGTATTTGGTATCTGCGCTCTGCTGAAGCCAGTTACC
TTCGGAAAAAGAGTTGGTAGCTCTTGATCCGGCAAACAAACCACCGCTGGTAGCGGTGGTTTTTTTGTTT
GCAAGCAGCAGATTACGCGCAGAAAAAAAGGATCTCAAGAAGATCCTTTGATCTTTTCTACGGGGTCTGA
CGCTCAGTGGAACGAAAACTCACGTTAAGGGATTTTGGTCATGAGATTATCAAAAAGGATCTTCACCTAG
ATCCTTTTAAATTAAAAATGAAGTTTTAAATCAATCTAAAGTATATATGAGTAAACTTGGTCTGACAGTT
ACCAATGCTTAATCAGTGAGGCACCTATCTCAGCGATCTGTCTATTTCGTTCATCCATAGTTGCCTGACT
CCCCGTCGTGTAGATAACTACGATACGGGAGGGCTTACCATCTGGCCCCAGTGCTGCAATGATACCGCGA
GACCCACGCTCACCGGCTCCAGATTTATCAGCAATAAACCAGCCAGCCGGAAGGGCCGAGCGCAGAAGTG
GTCCTGCAACTTTATCCGCCTCCATCCAGTCTATTAATTGTTGCCGGGAAGCTAGAGTAAGTAGTTCGCC
AGTTAATAGTTTGCGCAACGTTGTTGCCATTGCTACAGGCATCGTGGTGTCACGCTCGTCGTTTGGTATG
GCTTCATTCAGCTCCGGTTCCCAACGATCAAGGCGAGTTACATGATCCCCCATGTTGTGCAAAAAAGCGG
TTAGCTCCTTCGGTCCTCCGATCGTTGTCAGAAGTAAGTTGGCCGCAGTGTTATCACTCATGGTTATGGC
AGCACTGCATAATTCTCTTACTGTCATGCCATCCGTAAGATGCTTTTCTGTGACTGGTGAGTACTCAACC
AAGTCATTCTGAGAATAGTGTATGCGGCGACCGAGTTGCTCTTGCCCGGCGTCAATACGGGATAATACCG
CGCCACATAGCAGAACTTTAAAAGTGCTCATCATTGGAAAACGTTCTTCGGGGCGAAAACTCTCAAGGAT
CTTACCGCTGTTGAGATCCAGTTCGATGTAACCCACTCGTGCACCCAACTGATCTTCAGCATCTTTTACT
TTCACCAGCGTTTCTGGGTGAGCAAAAACAGGAAGGCAAAATGCCGCAAAAAAGGGAATAAGGGCGACAC
GGAAATGTTGAATACTCAT
